>Addgene plasmid #82430 | pMCh-1537 | depositor full sequence | sequence record 156190 | pMCh-1537 sequence 10697 bps
TTCAATATTGGCCATTAGCCATATTATTCATTGGTTATATAGCATAAATCAATATTGGCTATTGGCCATT
GCATACGTTGTATCTATATCATAATATGTACATTTATATTGGCTCATGTCCAATATGACCGCCATGTTGG
CATTGATTATTGACTAGTTATTAATAGTAATCAATTACGGGGTCATTAGTTCATAGCCCATATATGGAGT
TCCGCGTTACATAACTTACGGTAAATGGCCCGCCTGGCTGACCGCCCAACGACCCCCGCCCATTGACGTC
AATAATGACGTATGTTCCCATAGTAACGCCAATAGGGACTTTCCATTGACGTCAATGGGTGGAGTATTTA
CGGTAAACTGCCCACTTGGCAGTACATCAAGTGTATCATATGCCAAGTCCGCCCCCTATTGACGTCAATG
ACGGTAAATGGCCCGCCTGGCATTATGCCCAGTACATGACCTTACGGGACTTTCCTACTTGGCAGTACAT
CTACGTATTAGTCATCGCTATTACCATGGTGATGCGGTTTTGGCAGTACACCAATGGGCGTGGATAGCGG
TTTGACTCACGGGGATTTCCAAGTCTCCACCCCATTGACGTCAATGGGAGTTTGTTTTGGCACCAAAATC
AACGGGACTTTCCAAAATGTCGTAACAACTGCGATCGCCCGCCCCGTTGACGCAAATGGGCGGTAGGCGT
GTACGGTGGGAGGTCTATATAAGCAGAGCTCGTTTAGTGAACCGTCAGATCACTAGAAGCTTTATTGCGG
TAGTTTATCACAGTTAAATTGCTAACGCAGTCAGTGCTTCTGACACAACAGTCTCGAACTTAAGCTGCAG
TGACTCTCTTAAGGTAGCCTTGCAGAAGTTGGTCGTGAGGCACTGGGCAGGTAAGTATCAAGGTTACAAG
ACAGGTTTAAGGAGACCAATAGAAACTGGGCTTGTCGAGACAGAGAAGACTCTTGCGTTTCTGATAGGCA
CCTATTGGTCTTACTGACATCCACTTTGCCTTTCTCTCCACAGGTGTCCACTCCCAGTTCAATTACAGCT
CTTAAGGCTAGAGTACTTAATACGACTCACTATAGGCTAGCCACCATGGACGCACAAACACGACGACGTG
AGCGTCGCGCTGAGAAACAAGCTCAATGGAAAGCTGCAAACGGTGGATCTCCTCCAAGCTTGATGGCTTA
CCCATACGATGTTCCAGATTACGCTCCTGCAGGCATGGATGCTGATTCTGCCTCCAGTTCTGAATCAGAG
AGAAACATCACTATCATGGCTTCAGGGAACACAGGTGGTGAAAAAGATGGCCTTCGGAATAGCACTGGAC
TTGGTTCCCAAAACAAGTTTGTAGTTGGTAGCAGCAGCAATAATGTGGGCCATGGAAGTAGTACTGGGCC
ATGGGGTTTTTCCCATGGAGCCATAATAAGCACATGTCAGGTCTCTGTGGATGCTCCTGAAAGCAAATCT
GAAAGTAGCAACAATAGAATGAATGCTTGGGGCACTGTAAGTTCTTCATCAAATGGAGGGTTAAATCCAA
GCACTTTGAATTCAGCTAGCAACCATGGTGCCTGGCCAGTATTAGAGAACAATGGACTTGCCCTAAAAGG
GCCTGTAGGGAGTGGTAGTTCTGGCATTAATATTCAGTGCAGTACTATAGGCCAGATGCCTAACAATCAG
AGTATTAACTCTAAAGTGAGTGGTGGTTCTACCCATGGTACCTGGGGAAGCCTTCAGGAAACTTGTGAAT
CTGAAGTAAGTGGTACACAGAAGGTTTCATTCAGTGGTCAACCTCAAAATATTACCACTGAAATGACTGG
ACCAAATAACACTACTAACTTTATGACCTCTAGTTTACCAAACTCCGGTTCAGTGCAGAATAATGAGCTG
CCTAGTAGTAACACAGGGGCCTGGCGTGTGAGCACAATGAATCATCCTCAGATGCAGGCTCCATCAGGTA
TGAATGGCACTTCCCTTTCTCACCTTAGCAATGGAGAGTCAAAAAGTGGAGGCTCTTATGGTACTACATG
GGGTGCCTATGGTTCTAATTACTCTGGAGACAAATGTTCAGGCCCTAATGGCCAAGCTAATGGTGACACT
GTGAATGCAACTCTAATGCAGCCTGGCGTAAATGGTCCTATGGGCACTAACTTTCAAGTTAACACAAACA
AAGGAGGTGGTGTGTGGGAATCTGGTGCAGCAAACTCCCAGAGTACATCATGGGGAAGTGGAAATGGCGC
AAATTCTGGAGGAAGTCGAAGAGGATGGGGAACCCCTGCACAAAACACTGGCACTAATTTACCCAGCGTT
GAGTGGAACAAACTGCCTAGCAATCAGCATTCCAATGATAGTGCAAATGGCAATGGTAAGACGTTTACAA
ATGGATGGAAATCTACTGAGGAAGAGGATCAGGGTTCTGCCACATCTCAGACAAATGAGCAAAGCAGTGT
GTGGGCCAAAACAGGAGGTACAGTGGAGAGCGATGGTAGTACAGAAAGCACTGGACGCCTTGAGGAAAAA
GGAACTGGGGAAAGTCAGAGTAGAGACAGAAGAAAAATTGATCAGCACACATTACTCCAAAGCATTGTAA
ACAGAACTGACTTAGATCCACGTGTCCTGTCCAACTCTGGTTGGGGACAGACTCCTATTAAGCAGAATAC
TGCCTGGGATACAGAAACATCACCTAGAGGGGAACGAAAGACTGACAATGGGACAGAGGCCTGGGGAAGC
TCTGCAACACAGACTTTTAACTCAGGGGCATGTATAGATAAGACTAGCCCTAATGGTAATGATACCTCAT
CTGTATCAGGGTGGGGCGATCCCAAACCTGCTCTGAGGTGGGGAGATTCCAAAGGCTCAAACTGCCAGGG
GGGGTGGGAAGATGATTCTGCTGCTACAGGAATGGTCAAGAGCAATCAGTGGGGGAATTGCAAAGAGGAG
AAGGCTGCATGGAATGACTCGCAAAAGAATAAACAGGGATGGGGTGATGGACAAAAATCAAGCCAAGGGT
GGTCTGTTTCTGCCAGTGATAACTGGGGAGAAACTTCAAGGAATAACCATTGGGGTGAGGCCAATAAGAA
ATCCAGCTCAGGAGGTAGTGACAGTGACAGGTCCGTTTCCGGTTGGAACGAACTTGGTAAAACTAGTTCT
TTCACTTGGGGAAACAACATAAATCCAAATAATTCATCAGGATGGGATGAATCTTCTAAACCTACTCCTT
CCCAGGGATGGGGAGACCCTCCAAAGTCTAATCAGTCTCTAGGTTGGGGAGATTCGTCAAAGCCAGTCAG
CTCTCCAGACTGGAACAAGCAACAAGACATTGTTGGATCTTGGGGAATCCCACCAGCTACAGGCAAACCT
CCTGGTACAGGCTGGCTGGGGGGACCTATACCAGCCCCAGCAAAAGAAGAAGAACCCACAGGCTGGGAGG
AACCATCCCCAGAATCTATACGTCGCAAAATGGAGATTGATGATGGAACTTCAGCTTGGGGAGATCCAAG
CAAATACAACTACAAAAATGTGAACATGTGGAACAAAAACGTCCCAAATGGCAACAGCCGTTCAGACCAG
CAAGCACAGGTACATCAGCTGCTAACGCCTGCAAGTGCCATCTCAAACAAAGAGGCAAGCAGTGGCTCTG
GCTGGGGTGAGCCCTGGGGGGAGCCTTCTACTCCAGCCACAACTGTGGATAATGGTACTTCAGCATGGGG
TAAGCCCATAGACAGTGGTCCCAGCTGGGGGGAACCCATTGCTGCGGCATCCAGCACATCCACGTGGGGC
TCCAGCTCTGTTGGTCCACAAGCATTAAGCAAATCTGGGCCAAAATCTATGCAAGATGGCTGGTGTGGTG
ATGATATGCCATTGCCTGGAAATCGCCCCACTGGCTGGGAAGAGGAAGAGGATGTGGAGATTGGAATGTG
GAATAGTAATTCATCTCAAGAGCTTAACTCATCTTTAAATTGGCCACCATATACAAAGAAAATGTCATCG
AAGGGTCTGAGTGGCAAAAAAAGGAGAAGGGAAAGGGGAATGATGAAAGGTGGAAACAAACAAGAAGAAG
CGTGGATAAATCCATTTGTTAAACAGTTTTCAAACATCAGTTTTTCGAGAGACTCACCAGAGGAAAATGT
ACAAAGCAATAAGATGGACCTTTCTGGAGGAATGTTACAAGACAAACGAATGGAGATAGATAAACATAGC
CTAAATATTGGTGATTACAATCGAACGGTCGGGAAAGGCCCTGGTTCTCGGCCTCAGATTTCCAAAGAGT
CTTCCATGGAGCGCAATCCTTATTTTGATAAGGATGGCATTGTAGCAGATGAATCCCAAAACATGCAGTT
TATGTCCAGTCAAAGCATGAAGCTTCCCCCTTCAAATAGTGCACTACCTAACCAGGCCCTTGGCTCCATA
GCAGGGCTGGGTATGCAAAACTTGAATTCTGTTAGACAGAATGGCAATCCCAGTATGTTTGGTGTTGGAA
ACACAGCAGCACAACCCCGGGGCATGCAGCAGCCTCCAGCACAACCTCTTAGTTCATCTCAACCAAACTT
AAGAGCACAGGTGCCTCCTCCATTACTCTCCCCTCAGGTTCCAGTTTCATTGCTGAAGTATGCACCAAAC
AACGGTGGCCTGAATCCACTCTTTGGCCCTCAACAGGTAGCCATGCTGAACCAGCTATCCCAGCTAAACC
AGCTTTCTCAGATCTCCCAGTTACAGCGATTGTTAGCGCAGGCCCCACAGTCCAGGCTGACCCAGTGGAA
ACAACCACTCCTCCCTGATCCCGAGACCTCTCATGGCGAAACATGGGGCATGCCCAAGATTGAGCAGATG
TCTCTGCTGTCAGGACCTGTAGTGAGCTCCAGCCTGGAACAGCAGCATGGGGCTCCCAACCTTTCTCCAC
AGGCAAATAGGATTGCCGATCCCGTGAGCTCACGGTGGGGCGTTGACGCCTCTCTTAAGCTCAGCGCCGA
CCCTCCAGAGTTCAAGCCCGGAGTCCCCTGGCGCCCTCGGGGGGAGGGGGAAGAAAAGTCTGGTTCATCT
GGAAGTAGTATGGAATCATCCCCTCAGGGCATGCCTGCCAGTGGCAAGACTCAGATAACAGACAACCCAA
ACAAGCAGCCGGGCTTTCCAGGCGGGTTTAGCAGCGCTAGCCAGTTCCCGTACTCTATAGCCAGCAGTCC
CTGGCAGAACACTGAACCCACAGATAGCCTGAACAAGACCCAGGCGAACCCCAGTAGTATCAGACCACCT
CCAGGGCTCAATACATCTACTAGTAGCGGCCTCCCCGATACCCCCTCTGTCGAAGAGAGACCTGCATGGA
TGAAAAATCTCATGGATGGGGGGACCCAGCAGAGCTTTGCCCAGGGACCTAATCCTGGGAACTTTCAGCT
GGGACTGCGGTTGGGCTTCTCCGCCAGCGGCAATTCCTGGAGTACCCAGGACGGGATGTCTGTTTCCGGA
CTGACTCCTAATAGCCAACCGTGGGCTGCCCCAGGCGGACCTAGTTCTTCCTCCACACCATCCTCTGACC
CCTCTGCCGAGGCCGCCAGCTCCACCGCCAATGCCGTAACAAGTGCTGAACAGCTTAAACCTCAGGATGA
AGGGATCTCAAGTTGGTCCACCAACCAGCCAATTCCGTCTGCGGAGGAGAAACAACAGCAGCCACCTGTG
GCCCAAGGACCTAGGATGGGATCCGGTCGCGGCGGAGCCAACCCAATGAGTACTTGGCTGGTGTTGCGGA
ATCTGTCCCCACGGGCAGATCCGACCGCAATGAGGGCTGTGTGCCAGCAGTACGGCCCACTCCTCACCTT
TACTCTGAACCTTAGGCACGGAAACAGCTTGATCAGATACTCTAATAAGGATCAAGCCGCCTCAGCACGG
AACAACCTCAACGGGATGATGGTGAAAGGTATGCAGCTTATCGCCGACTTTGCGACGGATAGCGATATTG
GGGGGTTTTTTGAGCAGACACCCGACTGGTCCAACAACCCAATGCCACCCAACCCTAGCTTCGGCAACCC
TTGGTCCTTCGGAACAGTTGATCCTAATCGACCTCTCGGATCCACTCAAGGACTGGAGAAAACGCCGCAA
GGCCCCCCACCTCAAATGCCTGCAATGGTTCCGCCGGGCATGCAATGGGGAAGTAGTTCTCAGCTCCCCG
CTCAACTCTGGGGCAACTCCCATCCTGGTGCCGCCACAGGCTTCCCGTCTCAGGTGCCATCCATGTGGTC
TTTCAGCGGAGGAGCCCCTCGCGATGTCGAACCCCAATCCGGAACAAATGAGAATGGGTTGGTCTCTCCA
TCCATGACTACGTTTCTGCCTCCCGGGTTGCTGAACGGTGGTGAGAGTGTCTAAGGCGGCCGCTTCCCTT
TAGTGAGGGTTAATGCTTCGAGCAGACATGATAAGATACATTGATGAGTTTGGACAAACCACAACTAGAA
TGCAGTGAAAAAAATGCTTTATTTGTGAAATTTGTGATGCTATTGCTTTATTTGTAACCATTATAAGCTG
CAATAAACAAGTTAACAACAACAATTGCATTCATTTTATGTTTCAGGTTCAGGGGGAGATGTGGGAGGTT
TTTTAAAGCAAGTAAAACCTCTACAAATGTGGTAAAATCCGATAAGGATCGATCCGGGCTGGCGTAATAG
CGAAGAGGCCCGCACCGATCGCCCTTCCCAACAGTTGCGCAGCCTGAATGGCGAATGG
[124 nt withheld, positions 6709-6832]
C
[91 nt withheld, positions 6834-6924]
A
[49 nt withheld, positions 6926-6974]
CCTTTGACGTTGGAGTCCACGTTCTTT
[37 nt withheld, positions 7002-7038]
ACCCTATCTCGGTCTATTCTTTTGATTTATAAGGGATTTTGCCGATTTCGGCCTATTGGTTAAAAAATGA
GCTGATTTAACAAAAATTTAACGCGAATTTTAACAAAATATTAACGCTTACAATTTCCTGATGCGGTATT
TTCTCCTTACGCATCTGTGCGGTATTTCACACCGCATACGCGGATCTGCGCAGCACCATGGCCTGAAATA
ACCTCTGAAAGAGGAACTTGGTTAGGTACCTTCTGAGGCGGAAAGAACCAGCTGTGGAATGTGTGTCAGT
TAGGGTGTGGAAAGTCCCCAGGCTCCCCAGCAGGCAGAAGTATGCAAAGCATGCATCTCAATTAGTCAGC
AACCAGGTGTGGAAAGTCCCCAGGCTCCCCAGCAGGCAGAAGTATGCAAAGCATGCATCTCAATTAGTCA
GCAACCATAGTCCCGCCCCTAACTCCGCCCATCCCGCCCCTAACTCCGCCCAGTTCCGCCCATTCTCCGC
CCCATGGCTGACTAATTTTTTTTATTTATGCAGAGGCCGAGGCCGCCTCGGCCTCTGAGCTATTCCAGAA
GTAGTGAGGAGGCTTTTTTGGAGGCCTAGGCTTTTGCAAAAAGCTTGATTCTTCTGACACAACAGTCTCG
AACTTAAGGCTAGAGCCACCATGATTGAACAAGATGGATTGCACGCAGGTTCTCCGGCCGCTTGGGTGGA
GAGGCTATTCGGCTATGACTGGGCACAACAGACAATCGGCTGCTCTGATGCCGCCGTGTTCCGGCTGTCA
GCGCAGGGGCGCCCGGTTCTTTTTGTCAAGACCGACCTGTCCGGTGCCCTGAATGAACTGCAGGACGAGG
CAGCGCGGCTATCGTGGCTGGCCACGACGGGCGTTCCTTGCGCAGCTGTGCTCGACGTTGTCACTGAAGC
GGGAAGGGACTGGCTGCTATTGGGCGAAGTGCCGGGGCAGGATCTCCTGTCATCTCACCTTGCTCCTGCC
GAGAAAGTATCCATCATGGCTGATGCAATGCGGCGGCTGCATACGCTTGATCCGGCTACCTGCCCATTCG
ACCACCAAGCGAAACATCGCATCGAGCGAGCACGTACTCGGATGGAAGCCGGTCTTGTCGATCAGGATGA
TCTGGACGAAGAGCATCAGGGGCTCGCGCCAGCCGAACTGTTCGCCAGGCTCAAGGCGCGCATGCCCGAC
GGCGAGGATCTCGTCGTGACCCATGGCGATGCCTGCTTGCCGAATATCATGGTGGAAAATGGCCGCTTTT
CTGGATTCATCGACTGTGGCCGGCTGGGTGTGGCGGACCGCTATCAGGACATAGCGTTGGCTACCCGTGA
TATTGCTGAAGAGCTTGGCGGCGAATGGGCTGACCGCTTCCTCGTGCTTTACGGTATCGCCGCTCCCGAT
TCGCAGCGCATCGCCTTCTATCGCCTTCTTGACGAGTTCTTCTGAGCGGGACTCTGGGGTTCGAAATGAC
CGACCAAGCGACGCCCAACCTGCCATCACGATGGCCGCAATAAAATATCTTTATTTTCATTACATCTGTG
TGTTGGTTTTTTGTGTGAATCGATAGCGATAAGGATCCGCGTATGGTGCACTCTCAGTACAATCTGCTCT
GATGCCGCATAGTTAAGCCAGCCCCGACACCCGCCAACACCCGCTGACGCGCCCTGACGGGCTTGTCTGC
TCCCGGCATCCGCTTACAGACAAGCTGTGACCGTCTCCGGGAGCTGCATGTGTCAGAGGTTTTCACCGTC
ATCACCGAAACGCGCGAGACGAAAGGGCCTCGTGATACGCCTATTTTTATAGGTTAATGTCATGATAATA
ATGGTTTCTTAGACGTCAGGTGGCACTTTTCGGGGAAATGTGCGCGGAACCCCTATTTGTTTATTTTTCT
AAATACATTCAAATATGTATCCGCTCATGAGACAATAACCCTGATAAATGCTTCAATAATATTGAAAAAG
GAAGAGTATGAGTATTCAACATTTCCGTGTCGCCCTTATTCCCTTTTTTGCGGCATTTTGCCTTCCTGTT
TTTGCTCACCCAGAAACGCTGGTGAAAGTAAAAGATGCTGAAGATCAGTTGGGTGCACGAGTGGGTTACA
TCGAACTGGATCTCAACAGCGGTAAGATCCTTGAGAGTTTTCGCCCCGAAGAACGTTTTCCAATGATGAG
CACTTTTAAAGTTCTGCTATGTGGCGCGGTATTATCCCGTATTGACGCCGGGCAAGAGCAACTCGGTCGC
CGCATACACTATTCTCAGAATGACTTGGTTGAGTACTCACCAGTCACAGAAAAGCATCTTACGGATGGCA
TGACAGTAAGAGAATTATGCAGTGCTGCCATAACCATGAGTGATAACACTGCGGCCAACTTACTTCTGAC
AACGATCGGAGGACCGAAGGAGCTAACCGCTTTTTTGCACAACATGGGGGATCATGTAACTCGCCTTGAT
CGTTGGGAACCGGAGCTGAATGAAGCCATACCAAACGACGAGCGTGACACCACGATGCCTGTAGCAATGG
CAACAACGTTGCGCAAACTATTAACTGGCGAACTACTTACTCTAGCTTCCCGGCAACAATTAATAGACTG
GATGGAGGCGGATAAAGTTGCAGGACCACTTCTGCGCTCGGCCCTTCCGGCTGGCTGGTTTATTGCTGAT
AAATCTGGAGCCGGTGAGCGTGGGTCTCGCGGTATCATTGCAGCACTGGGGCCAGATGGTAAGCCCTCCC
GTATCGTAGTTATCTACACGACGGGGAGTCAGGCAACTATGGATGAACGAAATAGACAGATCGCTGAGAT
AGGTGCCTCACTGATTAAGCATTGGTAACTGTCAGACCAAGTTTACTCATATATACTTTAGATTGATTTA
AAACTTCATTTTTAATTTAAAAGGATCTAGGTGAAGATCCTTTTTGATAATCTCATGACCAAAATCCCTT
AACGTGAGTTTTCGTTCCACTGAGCGTCAGACCCCGTAGAAAAGATCAAAGGATCTTCTTGAGATCCTTT
TTTTCTGCGCGTAATCTGCTGCTTGCAAACAAAAAAACCACCGCTACCAGCGGTGGTTTGTTTGCCGGAT
CAAGAGCTACCAACTCTTTTTCCGAAGGTAACTGGCTTCAGCAGAGCGCAGATACCAAATACTGTTCTTC
TAGTGTAGCCGTAGTTAGGCCACCACTTCAAGAACTCTGTAGCACCGCCTACATACCTCGCTCTGCTAAT
CCTGTTACCAGTGGCTGCTGCCAGTGGCGATAAGTCGTGTCTTACCGGGTTGGACTCAAGACGATAGTTA
CCGGATAAGGCGCAGCGGTCGGGCTGAACGGGGGGTTCGTGCACACAGCCCAGCTTGGAGCGAACGACCT
ACACCGAACTGAGATACCTACAGCGTGAGCTATGAGAAAGCGCCACGCTTCCCGAAGGGAGAAAGGCGGA
CAGGTATCCGGTAAGCGGCAGGGTCGGAACAGGAGAGCGCACGAGGGAGCTTCCAGGGGGAAACGCCTGG
TATCTTTATAGTCCTGTCGGGTTTCGCCACCTCTGACTTGAGCGTCGATTTTTGTGATGCTCGTCAGGGG
GGCGGAGCCTATGGAAAAACGCCAGCAACGCGGCCTTTTTACGGTTCCTGGCCTTTTGCTGGCCTTTTGC
TCACATGGCTCGACAGATC
Features (pLannotate 1.2.2; 19 found; start..end, strand, type, name):
    141..518     +  enhancer       CMV enhancer: human cytomegalovirus immediate early enhancer
    519..730     +  promoter       CMV promoter: human cytomegalovirus (CMV) immediate early promoter
    891..1023    +  intron         chimeric intron: chimera between introns from human β-globin and immunoglobulin heavy chain genes
   1068..1086    +  promoter       T7 promoter: promoter for bacteriophage T7 RNA polymerase
   1129..6042    +  CDS            TNRC6A (fragment): TNR6A_HUMAN - Also known as CAGH26, KIAA1460, TNRC6. Experimental evidence at protein level: Swiss-Prot protein existence level 1. Plays a role in RNA-mediated gene silencing by both micro- RNAs (miRNAs) and short interfering RNAs (siRNAs). Required for miRNA- dependent repression of translation and for siRNA-dependent endonucleolytic cleavage of complementary mRNAs by argonaute family proteins. As a scaffolding protein, associates with argonaute proteins bound to partially complementary mRNAs, and can simultaneously recruit CCR4-NOT and PAN deadenylase complexes. From Homo sapiens (Human).
   6367..6384    -  promoter       T3 promoter (fragment): promoter for bacteriophage T3 RNA polymerase
   6402..6523    -  polyA_signal   SV40 poly(A) signal: SV40 polyadenylation signal
   6546..6614    -  CDS            large T antigen (fragment): large T antigen from SV40 (simian virus 40)
   6638..6705    +  CDS            lacZα (fragment): LacZα fragment of β-galactosidase; lacZ fragment
   6709..7137    +  rep_origin     f1 ori (sequence partly withheld): f1 bacteriophage origin of replication; arrow indicates direction of (+) strand synthesis
   7165..7216    -  misc_feature   bom (fragment): basis of mobility region from pBR322
   7281..7638    +  promoter       SV40 promoter: SV40 enhancer and early promoter
   7689..8480    +  CDS            neo: KKA2_KLEPN - Also known as kan, nptII. Experimental evidence at protein level: Swiss-Prot protein existence level 1. Resistance to kanamycin, neomycin, paromomycin, ribostamycin, butirosin and gentamicin B. From Klebsiella pneumoniae.
   8547..8595    +  polyA_signal   poly(A) signal: synthetic polyadenylation signal
   8615..8669    -  misc_feature   bom (fragment): basis of mobility region from pBR322
   8771..8806    -  CDS            rop (fragment): Rop protein, which maintains plasmids at low copy number; rop
   8901..9005    +  promoter       AmpR promoter: bla
   9006..9866    +  CDS            AmpR: β-lactamase; bla; confers resistance to ampicillin, carbenicillin, and related antibiotics
  10037..10625   +  rep_origin     ori: high-copy-number ColE1/pMB1/pBR322/pUC origin of replication
