[The description below was written by a language model from this plasmid's Addgene catalogue record and pLannotate feature annotations shown in this document.]
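Description:
pMCh-1537 is a mammalian expression plasmid of about 10.7 kb built on the pCiNeo backbone. It produces an N-terminally NHA-tagged chimeric GW182 protein that combines human and sea anemone (Nematostella vectensis) sequences. It is propagated in E. coli as a high-copy plasmid through a ColE1/pUC-type origin with ampicillin selection (β-lactamase under its own promoter). An f1 origin is also present. For selection in mammalian cells, the backbone carries a neomycin phosphotransferase gene driven by the SV40 enhancer/early promoter and followed by a synthetic polyadenylation signal.

The expression cassette consists of the CMV immediate-early enhancer and promoter, a chimeric β-globin/immunoglobulin intron that supports efficient processing of the transcript, and a T7 promoter just upstream of the coding region. The SV40 poly(A) signal lies downstream. The roughly 5.1 kb insert was cloned between SbfI and NotI sites, both of which are retained. It fuses amino acids 1–1169 of an siRNA-resistant version of human TNRC6A (the N-terminal domain, labelled NED in the record) to amino acids 1159–1698 of Nematostella GW182 (the C-terminal domain, labelled CED). The automated annotation labels this whole region as a TNRC6A fragment and does not separately mark the Nematostella portion or the tag, which the catalogue says is supplied by the backbone.

GW182/TNRC6 proteins act as scaffolds that bind Argonaute and recruit deadenylase complexes during miRNA-mediated repression. Because the human portion is siRNA-resistant, the chimera could in principle still be expressed while endogenous TNRC6A is knocked down, although the record does not describe this use. The associated publication concerns conservation of miRNA silencing mechanisms across animal evolution, and a domain swap of this kind fits a test of whether the cnidarian C-terminal domain can substitute for the human one.
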