Addgene plasmid #82430: pMCh-1537
Purpose: Plasmid for expression of NHA-tagged human-Nematostella GW182 chimera in mammalian cells
Depositing lab: Marina Chekulaeva. Depositing organization: Max-Delbrueck-Centrum fuer Molekulare Medizin (MDC). Publication: Conservation of miRNA-mediated silencing mechanisms across 600 million years of animal evolution. Mauri M, Kirchner M, Aharoni R, Ciolli Mattioli C, van den Bruck D, Gutkovitch N, Modepalli V, Selbach M, Moran Y, Chekulaeva M. Nucleic Acids Res. 2016 Sep 6. pii: gkw792. 10.1093/nar/gkw792 PubMed 27604873.
Backbone
  Vector backbone: pCiNeo
  Backbone size w/o insert (bp): 5557
  Total vector size (bp): 10697
  Vector type: Mammalian Expression
Growth in bacteria
  Bacterial resistance: Ampicillin, 100 μg/mL
  Growth temperature: 37°C
  Growth strain: DH5alpha
  Copy number: High Copy
Gene/Insert
  Gene/Insert name: hs-nvGW182 chimera (alt name: siRNA resistant hsTNRC6A NED-nvGW182 CED)
  Species: Homo sapiens-Nematostella vectensis
  Insert size (bp): 5140
  Mutation: aa 1-1169 of siRNA resistant hsTNRC6A (Q8NDV7-2) were fused to aa 1159-1698 of nvGW182
  Promoter: CMV
  Tag / fusion protein: NHA (N terminal on backbone)
  Cloning method: Restriction Enzyme; 5′ cloning site SbfI (not destroyed); 3′ cloning site NotI (not destroyed)
  Sequencing primers: 5′ CACAGGTGTCCACTCCCAGTTC; 3′ ACTGCATTCTAGTTGTGGTTTGTCC
Terms and licenses: Academic/Nonprofit Terms; Industry Terms: Not Available to Industry
How to cite: pMCh-1537 was a gift from Marina Chekulaeva (Addgene plasmid # 82430 ; http://n2t.net/addgene:82430 ; RRID:Addgene_82430)
