>Addgene plasmid #82430 | pMCh-1537 | addgene partial sequence | sequence record 158905 | CMV-F 5'-CGCAAATGGGCGGTAGGCGTG-3'
ACCGTCAGATCACTAGAAGCTTTATTGCGGTAGTTTATCACAGTTAAATTGCTAACGCAGTCAGTGCTTC
TGACACAACAGTCTCGAACTTAAGCTGCAGTGACTCTCTTAAGGTAGCCTTGCAGAAGTTGGTCGTGAGG
CACTGGGCAGGTAAGTATCAAGGTTACAAGACAGGTTTAAGGAGACCAATAGAAACTGGGCTTGTCGAGA
CAGAGAAGACTCTTGCGTTTCTGATAGGCACCTATTGGTCTTACTGACATCCACTTTGCCTTTCTCTCCA
CAGGTGTCCACTCCCAGTTCAATTACAGCTCTTAAGGCTAGAGTACTTAATACGACTCACTATAGGCTAG
CCACCATGGACGCACAAACACGACGACGTGAGCGTCGCGCTGAGAAACAAGCTCAATGGAAAGCTGCAAA
CGGTGGATCTCCTCCAAGCTTGATGGCTTACCCATACGATGTTCCAGATTACGCTCCTGCAGGCATGGAT
GCTGATTCTGCCTCCAGTTCTGAATCAGAGAGAAACATCACTATCATGGCTTCAGGGAACACAGGTGGTG
AAAAAGATGGCCTTCGGAATAGCACTGGACTTGGTTCCCAAAACAAGTTTGTAGTTGGTAGCAGCAGCAA
TAATGTGGGCCATGGAAGTAGTACTGGGCCATGGGGTTTTTCCCATGGAGCCATAATAAGCACATGTCAG
GTCTCTGTGGATGCTCCTGAAAGCAA
