>Addgene plasmid #82430 | pMCh-1537 | addgene partial sequence | sequence record 158907 | EBV-rev 5'-GTGGTTTGTCCAAACTCATC-3'
ACCCTCACTAAAGGGAAGCGGCCGCCTTAGACACTCTCACCACCGTTCAGCAACCCGGGAGGCAGAAACG
TAGTCATGGATGGAGAGACCAACCCATTCTCATTTGTTCCGGATTGGGGTTCGACATCGCGAGGGGCTCC
TCCGCTGAAAGACCACATGGATGGCACCTGAGACGGGAAGCCTGTGGCGGCACCAGGATGGGAGTTGCCC
CAGAGTTGAGCGGGGAGCTGAGAACTACTTCCCCATTGCATGCCCGGCGGAACCATTGCAGGCATTTGAG
GTGGGGGGCCTTGCGGCGTTTTCTCCAGTCCTTGAGTGGATCCGAGAGGTCGATTAGGATCAACTGTTCC
GAAGGACCAAGGGTTGCCGAAGCTAGGGTTGGGTGGCATTGGGTTGTTGGACCAGTCGGGTGTCTGCTCA
AAAAACCCCCCAATATCGCTATCCGTCGCAAAGTCGGCGATAAGCTGCATACCTTTCACCATCATCCCGT
TGAGGTTGTTCCGTGCTGAGGCGGCTTGATCCTTATTAGAGTATCTGATCAAGCTGTTTCCGTGCCTAAG
GTTCAGAGTAAAGGTGAGGAGTGGGCCGTACTGCTGGCACACAGCCCTCATTGCGGTCGGATCTGCCCGT
GGGGACAGATTCCGCAACACCAGCCAAGTACTCATTGGGTTGGCTCCGCCGCGACCGGATCCCATCCTAG
GTCCTTGGGCCACAGGTGGCTGCTGTTGTTTCTCCTCCGCAGACGGAATTGGCTGGTTGGTGGACCAACT
TGAGATCCCTTCATCCTGAGGTTTAAGCTGTTCAGCACTTGTTACGGCATTGGCGGTGGAGCTGGCGGCC
TCGGCAGA
